>Addgene plasmid #106258 | pZA-mCherry-R5 | addgene partial sequence | sequence record 209816 | Addgene NGS Result
AAGAAACCATTATTATCATGACATTAACCTATAAAAATAGGCGTATCACGAGGCCCTTTCGTCTTCACCT
CGAGTCCCTATCAGTGATAGAGATTGACATCCCTATCAGTGATAGAGATACTGAGCACATCAGCAGGACG
CACTGACCGAATTCATTAAAGAGGAGAAAGGTACATGGTTTCCAAGGGCGAGGAGGATAACATGGCTATC
ATTAAAGAGTTCATGCGCTTCAAAGTTCACATGGAGGGTTCTGTTAACGGTCACGAGTTCGAGATCGAAG
GCGAAGGCGAGGGCCGTCCGTATGAAGGCACCCAGACCGCCAAACTGAAAGTGACTAAAGGCGGCCCGCT
GCCTTTTGCGTGGGACATCCTGAGCCCGCAATTTATGTACGGTTCTAAAGCGTATGTTAAACACCCAGCG
GATATCCCGGACTATCTGAAGCTGTCTTTTCCGGAAGGTTTCAAGTGGGAACGCGTAATGAATTTTGAAG
ATGGTGGTGTCGTGACCGTCACTCAGGACTCCTCCCTGCAGGATGGCGAGTTCATCTATAAAGTTAAACT
GCGTGGTACTAATTTTCCATCTGATGGCCCGGTGATGCAGAAAAAGACGATGGGTTGGGAGGCGTCTAGC
GAACGCATGTATCCGGAAGATGGTGCGCTGAAAGGCGAAATTAAACAGCGCCTGAAACTGAAAGATGGCG
GCCATTATGACGCTGAAGTGAAAACCACGTACAAAGCCAAGAAACCTGTGCAGCTGCCTGGCGCGTACAA
TGTGAATATTAAACTGGACATCACCTCTCATAATGAAGATTATACGATCGTAGAGCAATATGAGCGCGCG
GAGGGTCGTCATTCTACCGGTGGCATGGATGAGCTGTACAAAGGTGGCGGTGGCAGTGGCGGCGGCGGTA
GCGGTGGGGGAGGATCTAGCAGCAAAAAAAGCGGCAGCTATAGCGGCAGCAAAGGCAGCAAACGCCGCAT
TCTGTAAGGATCCCATGGTACGCGTGCTAGAGGCATCAAATAAAACGAAAGGCTCAGTCGAAAGACTGGG
CCTTTCGTTTTATCTGTTGTTTGTCGGTGAACGCTCTCCTGAGTAGGACAAATCCGCCGCCCTAGACCTA
GGGATATATTCCGCTTCCTCGCTCACTGACTCGCTACGCTCGGTCGTTCGACTGCGGCGAGCGGAAATGG
CTTACGAACGGGGCGGAGATTTCCTGGAAGATGCCAGGAAGATACTTAACAGGGAAGTGAGAGGGCCGCG
GCAAAGCCGTTTTTCCATAGGCTCCGCCCCCCTGACAAGCATCACGAAATCTGACGCTCAAATCAGTGGT
GGCGAAACCCGACAGGACTATAAAGATACCAGGCGTTTCCCCCTGGCGGCTCCCTCGTGCGCTCTCCTGT
TCCTGCCTTTCGGTTTACCGGTGTCATTCCGCTGTTATGGCCGCGTTTGTCTCATTCCACGCCTGACACT
CAGTTCCGGGTAGGCAGTTCGCTCCAAGCTGGACTGTATGCACGAACCCCCCGTTCAGTCCGACCGCTGC
GCCTTATCCGGTAACTATCGTCTTGAGTCCAACCCGGAAAGACATGCAAAAGCACCACTGGCAGCAGCCA
CTGGTAATTGATTTAGAGGAGTTAGTCTTGAAGTCATGCGCCGGTTAAGGCTAAACTGAAAGGACAAGTT
TTGGTGACTGCGCTCCTCCAAGCCAGTTACCTCGGTTCAAAGAGTTGGTAGCTCAGAGAACCTTCGAAAA
ACCGCCCTGCAAGGCGGTTTTTTCGTTTTCAGAGCAAGAGATTACGCGCAGACCAAAACGATCTCAAGAA
GATCATCTTATTAATCAGATAAAATATTTCTAGATTTCAGTGCAATTTATCTCTTCAAATGTAGCACCTG
AAGTCAGCCCCATACGATATAAGTTGTTACTAGTGCTTGGATTCTCACCAATAAAAAACGCCCGGCGGCA
ACCGAGCGTTCTGAACAAATCCAGATGGAGTTCTGAGGTCATTACTGGATCTATCAACAGGAGTCCAAGC
GAGCTCGATATCAAATTACGCCCCGCCCTGCCACTCATCGCAGTACTGTTGTAATTCATTAAGCATTCTG
CCGACATGGAAGCCATCACAAACGGCATGATGAACCTGAATCGCCAGCGGCATCAGCACCTTGTCGCCTT
GCGTATAATATTTGCCCATGGTGAAAACGGGGGCGAAGAAGTTGTCCATATTGGCCACGTTTAAATCAAA
ACTGGTGAAACTCACCCAGGGATTGGCTGAGACGAAAAACATATTCTCAATAAACCCTTTAGGGAAATAG
GCCAGGTTTTCACCGTAACACGCCACATCTTGCGAATATATGTGTAGAAACTGCCGGAAATCGTCGTGGT
ATTCACTCCAGAGCGATGAAAACGTTTCAGTTTGCTCATGGAAAACGGTGTAACAAGGGTGAACACTATC
CCATATCACCAGCTCACCGTCTTTCATTGCCATACGGAATTCCGGATGAGCATTCATCAGGCGGGCAAGA
ATGTGAATAAAGGCCGGATAAAACTTGTGCTTATTTTTCTTTACGGTCTTTAAAAAGGCCGTAATATCCA
GCTGAACGGTCTGGTTATAGGTACATTGAGCAACTGACTGAAATGCCTCAAAATGTTCTTTACGATGCCA
TTGGGATATATCAACGGTGGTATATCCAGTGATTTTTTTCTCCATTTTAGCTTCCTTAGCTCCTGAAAAT
CTCGATAACTCAAAAAATACGCCCGGTAGTGATCTTATTTCATTATGGTGAAAGTTGGAACCTCTTACGT
GCCGATCAACGTCTCATTTTCGCCAGATATCGACGTCT
