[The description below was written by a language model from this plasmid's Addgene catalogue record.]
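Description:
pZA-mCherry-R5 is a bacterial expression plasmid built on the pZA31 backbone, a member of the modular pZ vector family. The complete construct is about 3.1 kb, made up of a roughly 2.3 kb backbone and an 810 bp insert. It is recorded as a low-copy plasmid maintained in E. coli under chloramphenicol selection. The record does not name the origin of replication or provide a feature table, so the exact positions of the replication, resistance and terminator elements cannot be described here.

The payload is the red fluorescent protein mCherry, extended at its C terminus by a flexible GGGGS linker followed by the silaffin R5 peptide. R5 is a short peptide derived from diatom silaffin proteins. It binds silica and can promote silica precipitation from soluble precursors, so the fusion combines a fluorescent reporter with a silica-affinity and mineralising module. Expression is described as being under TetO control, meaning a promoter carrying Tet operator sites. Such a promoter is repressed in hosts that supply TetR and is induced by tetracycline analogues, whereas strains lacking the repressor would be expected to express the fusion constitutively. The record does not give the precise promoter name or state whether a repressor is encoded on the plasmid.

According to the associated publication, the construct was used to produce fusion proteins that autonomously direct the synthesis of fluorescent silica nanoparticles ("biodots"). The R5 tail templates silica formation while mCherry supplies the fluorescence.
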