Addgene plasmid #106258: pZA-mCherry-R5
Purpose: Expresses mCherry fused with silaffin-R5 silica affinity peptide under the control of TetO
Depositing lab: Urartu Seker. Depositing organization: Bilkent University. Publication: Autonomous Synthesis of Fluorescent Silica Biodots Using Engineered Fusion Proteins. Olmez TT, Yuca E, Eyupoglu E, Catalak HB, Sahin O, Seker UOS. ACS Omega. 2018 Jan 31;3(1):585-594. doi: 10.1021/acsomega.7b01769. Epub 2018 Jan 18. PubMed 30023783.
Backbone
  Vector backbone: pZA31
  Backbone manufacturer: expressys
  Backbone size w/o insert (bp): 2268
  Total vector size (bp): 3078
  Vector type: Bacterial Expression
Growth in bacteria
  Bacterial resistance: Chloramphenicol, 25 μg/mL
  Growth temperature: 37°C
  Growth strain: DH5alpha
  Copy number: Low Copy
Gene/Insert
  Gene/Insert name: mCherry (alt name: mCherry fluorescent protein)
  Insert size (bp): 810
  Tag / fusion protein: Added silaffin R5 peptide to C terminus of mCherry after GGGGS linker (C terminal on insert)
Terms and licenses: Academic/Nonprofit Terms; Industry Terms: Not Available to Industry
How to cite: pZA-mCherry-R5 was a gift from Urartu Seker (Addgene plasmid # 106258 ; http://n2t.net/addgene:106258 ; RRID:Addgene_106258)
